Addgene plasmid #127188: pVB004
Purpose: Tunable NOT gate without RiboJ insulator
Depositing lab: Thomas Gorochowski. Depositing organization: University of Bristol. Publication: Tunable genetic devices through simultaneous control of transcription and translation. Bartoli V, Meaker GA, di Bernardo M, Gorochowski TE. Nat Commun. 2020 Apr 29;11(1):2095. doi: 10.1038/s41467-020-15653-7. PubMed 32350250.
Backbone
  Vector backbone: pAN1201
  Backbone manufacturer: Alec Nielsen
  Backbone size w/o insert (bp): 4921
  Total vector size (bp): 6886
  Vector type: Bacterial Expression
Growth in bacteria
  Bacterial resistance: Kanamycin, 50 μg/mL
  Growth temperature: 37°C
  Growth strain: DH5alpha
  Copy number: Low Copy
Gene/Insert
  Gene/Insert name: Tunable NOT gate and Reporter without RiboJ Insulator
  Species: Synthetic; P. fluorescens
  Insert size (bp): 1965
Terms and licenses: Academic/Nonprofit Terms; Industry Terms: Not Available to Industry
How to cite: pVB004 was a gift from Thomas Gorochowski (Addgene plasmid # 127188 ; http://n2t.net/addgene:127188 ; RRID:Addgene_127188)
