[The description below was written by a language model from this plasmid's Addgene catalogue record and pLannotate feature annotations shown in this document.]
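Description:
pVB004 is a bacterial expression plasmid built on the pAN1201 backbone that carries a synthetic "tunable NOT gate" together with its fluorescent reporter, in a version lacking the RiboJ insulator. It is propagated in E. coli under kanamycin selection (aph(3')-Ia KanR) and replicates from a p15A origin, consistent with the catalogue's low-copy designation. The short RSF ori, bom, tet promoter and TcR matches in the annotation are only fragments and are probably backbone remnants or partial homologies, not functional parts.

The annotated payload shows two chemically addressable inputs. A tac promoter with a symmetric lac operator is controlled by LacI and so responds to IPTG. A tet operator-containing promoter region, which the annotation tool matched to an H1-2O2 fragment, is controlled by TetR. Both repressors, lacI and tetR, are encoded on the plasmid downstream of constitutive promoter fragments (J23119 and lacIq matches). An unannotated stretch lies between the tet-regulated region and the reporter. It presumably holds the gate's repressor, in line with the listed P. fluorescens origin of part of the insert, but the record does not name that gene or the promoter it represses. The output is EYFP, preceded by an sTRSV hammerhead ribozyme element, so a ribozyme is still annotated next to the reporter despite the "without RiboJ" label.

The associated publication concerns devices tuned through simultaneous control of transcription and translation, so the construct appears to serve as a comparison variant for judging how the insulator affects gate behaviour. The sequenced record (5,936 nt) is shorter than the catalogue's stated total size of 6,886 bp, and the record does not explain this discrepancy.
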