Features (pLannotate 1.2.2; 18 found; start..end, strand, type, name):
      1..23      -  rep_origin     RSF ori (fragment): Plasmids containing the RSF 1030 origin of replication can be propagated in E. coli cells that contain additional plasmids with compatible origins.
     40..66      +  misc_feature   bom (fragment): basis of mobility region from pBR322
    165..220     -  rep_origin     RSF ori (fragment): Plasmids containing the RSF 1030 origin of replication can be propagated in E. coli cells that contain additional plasmids with compatible origins.
    308..853     -  rep_origin     p15A ori: Plasmids containing the medium-copy-number p15A origin of replication can be propagated in E. coli cells that contain a second plasmid with the ColE1 origin.
    942..1757    -  CDS            KanR: aminoglycoside phosphotransferase; aph(3')-Ia; confers resistance to kanamycin in bacteria or G418 (Geneticin®) in eukaryotes
   1915..1943    +  promoter       tac promoter: strong E. coli promoter; hybrid between the trp and lac UV5 promoters
   1949..1968    -  protein_bind   lac operator (symmetric): The lac repressor binds to the lac operator to inhibit transcription in E. coli. This inhibition can be relieved by adding lactose or isopropyl-β-D-thiogalactopyranoside (IPTG). The symmetric lac operator was optimized for tight binding of lac repressor. lac repressor encoded by lacI
   2101..2119    +  protein_bind   tet operator: tetO; bacterial operator O2 for the tetR and tetA genes tetracycline repressor TetR
   2125..2144    +  promoter       H1-2O2 promoter (fragment): doxycycline-inducible variant of the human H1 RNA promoter (Henriksen et al., 2007)
   2824..2892    +  ncRNA          Thr leader (fragment): Accession: RF00506 - Threonine operon leader
   2984..3033    +  misc_RNA       sTRSV HHRz: hammerhead ribozyme from the tobacco ringspot virus satellite RNA (Khvorova et al., 2003)
   3083..3802    +  CDS            EYFP: enhanced YFP mammalian codon-optimized
   3871..3899    +  promoter       J23119 promoter (fragment): bacterial promoter (Registry of Standard Biological Parts BBa J23119)
   3923..3952    +  promoter       lacIq promoter (fragment): lacI (mutant); In the lacIq allele, a single base change in the promoter boosts expression of the lacI gene about 10-fold.
   3953..5032    +  CDS            lacI: LACI_ECOLI - Experimental evidence at protein level: Swiss-Prot protein existence level 1. Repressor of the lactose operon. Binds allolactose as an inducer. From Escherichia coli (strain K12).
   5054..5674    +  CDS            tetR: TETR2_ECOLX - Experimental evidence at protein level: Swiss-Prot protein existence level 1. TetR is the repressor of the tetracycline resistance element; its N-terminal region forms a helix-turn-helix structure and binds DNA. Binding of tetracycline to TetR reduces the repressor affinity for the tetracycline resistance gene (tetA) promoter operator sites. From Escherichia coli.
   5770..5788    -  promoter       tet promoter (fragment): E. coli promoter for tetracycline efflux protein gene
   5798..5918    +  CDS            TcR (fragment): tetracycline efflux protein; tet; confers resistance to tetracycline
>Addgene plasmid #127188 | pVB004 | addgene full sequence | sequence record 291745 | Addgene NGS Result
GCTTCCTCGCTCACTGACTCGCTGCACGAGGCAGACCTCAGCGCTAGCGGAGTGTATACTGGCTTACTAT
GTTGGCACTGATGAGGGTGTCAGTGAAGTGCTTCATGTGGCAGGAGAAAAAAGGCTGCACCGGTGCGTCA
GCAGAATATGTGATACAGGATATATTCCGCTTCCTCGCTCACTGACTCGCTACGCTCGGTCGTTCGACTG
CGGCGAGCGGAAATGGCTTACGAACGGGGCGGAGATTTCCTGGAAGATGCCAGGAAGATACTTAACAGGG
AAGTGAGAGGGCCGCGGCAAAGCCGTTTTTCCATAGGCTCCGCCCCCCTGACAAGCATCACGAAATCTGA
CGCTCAAATCAGTGGTGGCGAAACCCGACAGGACTATAAAGATACCAGGCGTTTCCCCCTGGCGGCTCCC
TCGTGCGCTCTCCTGTTCCTGCCTTTCGGTTTACCGGTGTCATTCCGCTGTTATGGCCGCGTTTGTCTCA
TTCCACGCCTGACACTCAGTTCCGGGTAGGCAGTTCGCTCCAAGCTGGACTGTATGCACGAACCCCCCGT
TCAGTCCGACCGCTGCGCCTTATCCGGTAACTATCGTCTTGAGTCCAACCCGGAAAGACATGCAAAAGCA
CCACTGGCAGCAGCCACTGGTAATTGATTTAGAGGAGTTAGTCTTGAAGTCATGCGCCGGTTAAGGCTAA
ACTGAAAGGACAAGTTTTGGTGACTGCGCTCCTCCAAGCCAGTTACCTCGGTTCAAAGAGTTGGTAGCTC
AGAGAACCTTCGAAAAACCGCCCTGCAAGGCGGTTTTTTCGTTTTCAGAGCAAGAGATTACGCGCAGACC
AAAACGATCTCAAGAAGATCATCTTATTAAGGGGTCTGACGCTCAGTGGAACGAAAAATCAATCTAAAGT
ATATATGAGTAAACTTGGTCTGACAGTTACCTTAGAAAAACTCATCGAGCATCAAATGAAACTGCAATTT
ATTCATATCAGGATTATCAATACCATATTTTTGAAAAAGCCGTTTCTGTAATGAAGGAGAAAACTCACCG
AGGCAGTTCCATAGGATGGCAAGATCCTGGTATCGGTCTGCGATTCCGACTCGTCCAACATCAATACAAC
CTATTAATTTCCCCTCGTCAAAAATAAGGTTATCAAGTGAGAAATCACCATGAGTGACGACTGAATCCGG
TGAGAATAGCAAAAGCTTATGCATTTCTTTCCAGACTTGTTCAACAGGCCAGCCATTACGCTCGTCATCA
AAATCACTCGCATCAACCAAACCGTTATTCATTCGTGATTGCGCCTGAGCGAGACGAAATACGCGATCGC
TGTTAAAAGGACAATTACAAACAGGAATCGAATGCAACCGGCGCAGGAACACTGCCAGCGCATCAACAAT
ATTTTCACCTGAATCAGGATATTCTTCTAATACCTGGAATGCTGTTTTCCCGGGGATCGCAGTGGTGAGT
AACCATGCATCATCAGGAGTACGGATAAAATGCTTGATGGTCGGAAGAGGCATAAATTCCGTCAGCCAGT
TTAGTCTGACCATCTCATCTGTAACATCATTGGCAACGCTACCTTTGCCATGTTTCAGAAACAACTCTGG
CGCATCGGGCTTCCCATACAATCGATAGATTGTCGCACCTGATTGCCCGACATTATCGCGAGCCCATTTA
TACCCATATAAATCAGCATCCATGTTGGAATTTAATCGCGGCCTGGAGCAAGACGTTTCCCGTTGAATAT
GGCTCATAACACCCCTTGTATTACTGTTTATGTAAGCAGACAGTTTTATTGTTCATGATGATATATTTTT
ATCTTGTGCAATGTACATCAGAGATTTTGAGACACAACCAATTATTGAAGGCCTCCCTAACGGGGGGCCT
TTTTTTGAACGATCGTTGGCTGTGTTGACAATTAATCATCGGCTCGTATAATGTGTGGAATTGTGAGCGC
TCACAATTGGGTCATGACTGGGACACGCCAGTCATGAGAATACAGACATAAAGCAAGCCAGAGATTAACG
AAGCCAATTATTGAACACCCTTCGGGGTGTTTTTTTGTTTCTGGTCTACCTACTCCACCGTTGGCTTTTT
TCCCTATCAGTGATAGAGATTGACATCCCTATCAGTGATAGAGATAATGAGCACGGGCGTTAATCTCTGG
CTTGCTTTATGTCTGTAAACAGAGGAGATACAGAATGAAAGCAAGCAACCTGGCGGCAGCGCAAAAGATG
CGTAAAGCACGTACCCCGAGCCGTAGCAGCATTGGTAGCCTGCGTAGTCCGCATACCCATAAAGCAATTC
TGACCAGCACCATTGAAATCCTGAAAGAATGTGGTTATAGCGGTCTGAGCATTGAAAGCGTTGCACGTCG
TGCCGGTGCAAGCAAACCGACCATTTATCGTTGGTGGACCAATAAAGCAGCACTGATTGCCGAAGTGTAT
GAAAATGAAAGCGAACAGGTGCGTAAATTTCCGGATCTGGGTAGCTTTAAAGCCGATCTGGATTTTCTGC
TGCGTAATCTGTGGAAAGTTTGGCGTGAAACCATTTGTGGTGAAGCATTTCGTTGTGTTATTGCAGAAGC
ACAGCTGGACCCTGCAACCCTGACCCAGCTGAAAGATCAGTTTATGGAACGTCGTCGTGAGATGCCGAAA
AAACTGGTTGAAAATGCCATTAGCAATGGTGAACTGCCGAAAGATACCAATCGTGAACTGCTGCTGGATA
TGATTTTTGGTTTTTGTTGGTATCGCCTGCTGACCGAACAGCTGACCGTTGAACAGGATATTGAAGAATT
TACCTTCCTGCTGATTAATGGTGTTTGTCCGGGTACACAGCGTTAAGGAAACACAGAAAAAAGCCCGCAC
CTGACAGTGCGGGCTTTTTTTTTCGACCAAAGGTGTCAACGTTCGACGTACGGTGGAATCTGATTCGTTA
CCAATTGACATGATACGAAACGTACCGTATCGTTAAGGTCAAGCTGTCACCGGATGTGCTTTCCGGTCTG
ATGAGTCCGTGAGGACGAAACAGCCTCTACAAATAATTTTGTTTAATACTAGAGAAAGAGGGGAAATACT
AGATGGTGAGCAAGGGCGAGGAGCTGTTCACCGGGGTGGTGCCCATCCTGGTCGAGCTGGACGGCGACGT
AAACGGCCACAAGTTCAGCGTGTCCGGCGAGGGCGAGGGCGATGCCACCTACGGCAAGCTGACCCTGAAG
TTCATCTGCACCACAGGCAAGCTGCCCGTGCCCTGGCCCACCCTCGTGACCACCTTCGGCTACGGCCTGC
AATGCTTCGCCCGCTACCCCGACCACATGAAGCTGCACGACTTCTTCAAGTCCGCCATGCCCGAAGGCTA
CGTCCAGGAGCGCACCATCTTCTTCAAGGACGACGGCAACTACAAGACCCGCGCCGAGGTGAAGTTCGAG
GGCGACACCCTGGTGAACCGCATCGAGCTGAAGGGCATCGACTTCAAGGAGGACGGCAACATCCTGGGGC
ACAAGCTGGAGTACAACTACAACAGCCACAACGTCTATATCATGGCCGACAAGCAGAAGAACGGCATCAA
GGTGAACTTCAAGATCCGCCACAACATCGAGGACGGCAGCGTGCAGCTCGCCGACCACTACCAGCAGAAC
ACCCCAATCGGCGACGGCCCCGTGCTGCTGCCCGACAACCACTACCTTAGCTACCAGTCCGCCCTGAGCA
AAGACCCCAACGAGAAGCGCGATCACATGGTCCTGCTGGAGTTCGTGACCGCCGCCGGGATCACTCTCGG
CATGGACGAGCTGTACAAGTAACTCGGTACCAAATTCCAGAAAAGAGGCCTCCCGAAAGGGGGGCCTTTT
TCGTTTTGGTCCAGTTTACGGCTAGCTCAGTCCTAGGTATTATGCTAGCCTGAAGCTGTCACCGGATGTA
CGCCGGAAGAGAGTCAATTCAGGGTGGTGAATATGAAACCAGTAACGTTATACGATGTCGCAGAGTATGC
CGGTGTCTCTTATCAGACCGTTTCCCGCGTGGTGAACCAGGCCAGCCACGTTTCTGCGAAAACGCGGGAA
AAAGTGGAAGCGGCGATGGCGGAGCTGAATTACATTCCCAACCGCGTGGCACAACAACTGGCGGGCAAAC
AGTCGTTGCTGATTGGCGTTGCCACCTCCAGTCTGGCCCTGCACGCGCCGTCGCAAATTGTCGCGGCGAT
TAAATCTCGCGCCGATCAACTGGGTGCCAGCGTGGTGGTGTCGATGGTAGAACGAAGCGGCGTCGAAGCC
TGTAAAGCGGCGGTGCACAATCTTCTCGCGCAACGCGTCAGTGGGCTGATCATTAACTATCCGCTGGATG
ACCAGGATGCCATTGCTGTGGAAGCTGCCTGCACTAATGTTCCGGCGTTATTTCTTGATGTCTCTGACCA
GACACCCATCAACAGTATTATTTTCTCCCATGAGGACGGTACGCGACTGGGCGTGGAGCATCTGGTCGCA
TTGGGTCACCAGCAAATCGCGCTGTTAGCGGGCCCATTAAGTTCTGTCTCGGCGCGTCTGCGTCTGGCTG
GCTGGCATAAATATCTCACTCGCAATCAAATTCAGCCGATAGCGGAACGGGAAGGCGACTGGAGTGCCAT
GTCCGGTTTTCAACAAACCATGCAAATGCTGAATGAGGGCATCGTTCCCACTGCGATGCTGGTTGCCAAC
GATCAGATGGCGCTGGGCGCAATGCGCGCCATTACCGAGTCCGGGCTGCGCGTTGGTGCGGATATCTCGG
TAGTGGGATACGACGATACCGAAGATAGCTCATGTTATATCCCGCCGTTAACCACCATCAAACAGGATTT
TCGCCTGCTGGGGCAAACCAGCGTGGACCGCTTGCTGCAACTCTCTCAGGGCCAGGCGGTGAAGGGCAAT
CAGCTGTTGCCAGTCTCACTGGTGAAAAGAAAAACCACCCTGGCGCCCAATACGCAAACCGCCTCTCCCC
GCGCGTTGGCCGATTCATTAATGCAGCTGGCACGACAGGTTTCCCGACTGGAAAGCGGGCAGTGATAATC
CAGGAGGAAAAAAATGTCCAGATTAGATAAAAGTAAAGTGATTAACAGCGCATTAGAGCTGCTTAATGAG
GTCGGAATCGAAGGTTTAACAACCCGTAAACTCGCCCAGAAGCTAGGTGTAGAGCAGCCTACATTGTATT
GGCATGTAAAAAATAAGCGGGCTTTGCTCGACGCCTTAGCCATTGAGATGTTAGATAGGCACCATACTCA
CTTTTGCCCTTTAGAAGGGGAAAGCTGGCAAGATTTTTTACGTAATAACGCTAAAAGTTTTAGATGTGCT
TTACTAAGTCATCGCGATGGAGCAAAAGTACATTTAGGTACACGGCCTACAGAAAAACAGTATGAAACTC
TCGAAAATCAATTAGCCTTTTTATGCCAACAAGGTTTTTCACTAGAGAATGCATTATATGCACTCAGCGC
TGTGGGGCATTTTACTTTAGGTTGCGTATTGGAAGATCAAGAGCATCAAGTCGCTAAAGAAGAAAGGGAA
ACACCTACTACTGATAGTATGCCGCCATTATTACGACAAGCTATCGAATTATTTGATCACCAAGGTGCAG
AGCCAGCCTTCTTATTCGGCCTTGAATTGATCATATGCGGATTAGAAAAACAACTTAAATGTGAAAGTGG
GTCCTAATAATTGGTAACGAATCAGACAATTGACGGCTCGAGGGAGTAGCATAGGGTTTGCAGAATCCCT
GCTTCGTCCATTTGACAGGCACATTATGCATCGATGATAAGCTGTCAAACATGAGCAGATCCTCTACGCC
GGACGCATCGTGGCCGGCATCACCGGCGCCACAGGTGCGGTTGCTGGCGCCTATATCGCCGACATCACCG
ATGGGGAAGATCGGGCTCGCCACTTCGGGCTCATGAGCAAATATTTTATCTGAGGT
